Addgene plasmid #47879: pTALYM4SpMi-01
Purpose: TALE-mRuby2 against Mus spretus minor satellite sequence containing two SNPs
Depositing lab: Maria-Elena Torres-Padilla. Depositing organization: Institut de Genetique et de Biologie Moleculaire et Cellulaire (IGBMC). Publication: Live visualization of chromatin dynamics with fluorescent TALEs. Miyanari Y, Ziegler-Birling C, Torres-Padilla ME. Nat Struct Mol Biol. 2013 Oct 6. doi: 10.1038/nsmb.2680. PubMed 24096363.
Backbone
  Vector backbone: pTALYM4
  Vector type: Mammalian Expression, TALEN
Growth in bacteria
  Bacterial resistance: Ampicillin, 100 μg/mL
  Growth temperature: 37°C
  Growth strain: SURE
  Copy number: High Copy
Gene/Insert
  Gene/Insert name: TALE-mRuby2
  Promoter: CAG
  Tag / fusion protein: mRuby2 (C terminal on backbone)
  Cloning method: Restriction Enzyme; 5′ cloning site BsmBI (destroyed during cloning); 3′ cloning site BsmBI (destroyed during cloning)
  Sequencing primers: 5′ catcgcgcaatgcactgac; 3′ ggcgacgaggtggtcgttgg
Terms and licenses: Academic/Nonprofit Terms; Industry Terms: Not Available to Industry
How to cite: pTALYM4SpMi-01 was a gift from Maria-Elena Torres-Padilla (Addgene plasmid # 47879 ; http://n2t.net/addgene:47879 ; RRID:Addgene_47879)
