[The description below was written by a language model from this plasmid's Addgene catalogue record and pLannotate feature annotations shown in this document.]
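Description:
pTALYM4SpMi-01 is a 7.9 kb mammalian expression plasmid built on the pTALYM4 backbone that encodes a designer TALE DNA-binding protein fused at its C terminus to the red fluorescent protein mRuby2. It is maintained in E. coli as a high-copy plasmid through a ColE1/pUC-type origin and selected with ampicillin via the β-lactamase gene. An f1 origin and remnants of a lac promoter/operator, lacZα and lacI reflect its cloning-vector ancestry and have no role in the payload.

Expression is driven by the CAG promoter, annotated here as its three components: the CMV immediate-early enhancer, the chicken β-actin promoter and a chimeric β-actin/β-globin intron. A bovine growth hormone polyadenylation signal terminates the transcript. The open reading frame begins with a TALE N-terminal region (detected as an avrXa10-like fragment) and ends with a C-terminal TALE segment (avrBs3-like fragment) followed by mRuby2. The unannotated stretch between these fragments presumably holds the custom repeat array, which was inserted through BsmBI sites destroyed during cloning, consistent with Golden Gate-style assembly. A T7 promoter annotated near the start of the coding region could in principle support in vitro transcription, though the record does not state this use. The short TEF1 promoter hit is only a fragment.

The repeat array is designed to recognise a Mus spretus minor satellite sequence containing two SNPs. Although catalogued under TALEN vectors, no nuclease domain is annotated. The construct serves as a fluorescent probe to label these repeats and follow chromatin dynamics in living cells, with the SNPs suggesting discrimination between sequence variants of the satellite.
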