Features (pLannotate 1.2.2; 18 found; start..end, strand, type, name):
     50..71      +  protein_bind   CAP binding site: CAP binding activates transcription in the presence of cAMP. E. coli catabolite activator protein
     86..116     +  promoter       lac promoter: promoter for the E. coli lac operon
    124..140     +  protein_bind   lac operator: The lac repressor binds to the lac operator to inhibit transcription in E. coli. This inhibition can be relieved by adding lactose or isopropyl-β-D-thiogalactopyranoside (IPTG). lac repressor encoded by lacI
    184..563     +  enhancer       CMV enhancer: human cytomegalovirus immediate early enhancer
    565..842     +  promoter       chicken β-actin promoter: No description available
    843..1851    +  intron         chimeric intron: chimera between introns from chicken β-actin and rabbit β-globin
   1851..2435    +  CDS            avrXa10 (fragment): AVX10_XANOO - Experimental evidence at protein level: Swiss-Prot protein existence level 1. Avirulence protein. Induces the hypersensitive response (HR)in rice plants carrying the resistance gene Xa10. Activity depends on the presence of the core repeat domains; replacement with repeat domains from other proteins (AvrBs3 of X.euvesicatoria (AC P14727) or AvrXa7 of this organism) does not elicit the HR. Probably acts as a transcription factor in its host plant (rice) to induce plant resistance or disease. From Xanthomonas oryzae pv. oryzae.
   1864..1882    +  promoter       T7 promoter: promoter for bacteriophage T7 RNA polymerase
   3822..4010    +  CDS            avrBs3 (fragment): AVRB3_XANEU - Experimental evidence at protein level: Swiss-Prot protein existence level 1. Avirulence protein. Acts as a transcription factor in C.annuum plants. In susceptible plants lacking the Bs3 resistance gene induces expression of a number of genes, including genes homologous to a family of auxin-induced genes, alpha-expansin genes, pectate lyase, anthocyanidin glucoside rhamnosyl transferase and at least one transcription factor, UPA20. Their expression leads to plant hypertrophy in mesophyll cells, probably mainly mediated by UPA20 (PubMed:17962565). In resistant plants induces the h
   4053..4763    +  CDS            mRuby2: mRuby2 is a basic (constitutively fluorescent) red fluorescent protein published in 2012, derived from Entacmaea quadricolor. It has moderate acid sensitivity.
   4833..4854    +  promoter       TEF1 promoter (fragment): S. cerevisiae TEF1; promoter for EF-1α
   5054..5278    +  polyA_signal   bGH poly(A) signal: bovine growth hormone polyadenylation signal
   5287..5441    +  CDS            lacZα (fragment): LacZα fragment of β-galactosidase; lacZ fragment
   5446..5874    +  rep_origin     f1 ori (sequence partly withheld): f1 bacteriophage origin of replication; arrow indicates direction of (+) strand synthesis
   5927..6031    +  promoter       AmpR promoter: bla
   6032..6892    +  CDS            AmpR: β-lactamase; bla; confers resistance to ampicillin, carbenicillin, and related antibiotics
   7063..7651    +  rep_origin     ori: high-copy-number ColE1/pMB1/pBR322/pUC origin of replication
   7834..37      +  CDS            lacI (fragment) (across the origin): lac repressor; lacI; The lac repressor binds to the lac operator to inhibit transcription in E. coli. This inhibition can be relieved by adding lactose or isopropyl-β-D-thiogalactopyranoside (IPTG).
>Addgene plasmid #47879 | pTALYM4SpMi-01 | depositor full sequence | sequence record 68419 | pTALYM4SpMi-01
GGCACGACAGGTTTCCCGACTGGAAAGCGGGCAGTGAGCGCAACGCAATTAATGTGAGTTAGCTCACTCA
TTAGGCACCCCAGGCTTTACACTTTATGCTTCCGGCTCGTATGTTGTGTGGAATTGTGAGCGGATAACAA
TTTCACACAGGAAACAGCTATGACCATGAGGCGCGCCGGATTCGACATTGATTATTGACTAGTTATTAAT
AGTAATCAATTACGGGGTCATTAGTTCATAGCCCATATATGGAGTTCCGCGTTACATAACTTACGGTAAA
TGGCCCGCCTGGCTGACCGCCCAACGACCCCCGCCCATTGACGTCAATAATGACGTATGTTCCCATAGTA
ACGCCAATAGGGACTTTCCATTGACGTCAATGGGTGGAGTATTTACGGTAAACTGCCCACTTGGCAGTAC
ATCAAGTGTATCATATGCCAAGTACGCCCCCTATTGACGTCAATGACGGTAAATGGCCCGCCTGGCATTA
TGCCCAGTACATGACCTTATGGGACTTTCCTACTTGGCAGTACATCTACGTATTAGTCATCGCTATTACC
ATGGTCGAGGTGAGCCCCACGTTCTGCTTCACTCTCCCCATCTCCCCCCCCTCCCCACCCCCAATTTTGT
ATTTATTTATTTTTTAATTATTTTGTGCAGCGATGGGGGCGGGGGGGGGGGGGGGGCGCGCGCCAGGCGG
GGCGGGGCGGGGCGAGGGGCGGGGCGGGGCGAGGCGGAGAGGTGCGGCGGCAGCCAATCAGAGCGGCGCG
CTCCGAAAGTTTCCTTTTATGGCGAGGCGGCGGCGGCGGCGGCCCTATAAAAAGCGAAGCGCGCGGCGGG
CGGGAGTCGCTGCGTTGCCTTCGCCCCGTGCCCCGCTCCGCGCCGCCTCGCGCCGCCCGCCCCGGCTCTG
ACTGACCGCGTTACTCCCACAGGTGAGCGGGCGGGACGGCCCTTCTCCTCCGGGCTGTAATTAGCGCTTG
GTTTAATGACGGCTCGTTTCTTTTCTGTGGCTGCGTGAAAGCCTTAAAGGGCTCCGGGAGGGCCCTTTGT
GCGGGGGGGAGCGGCTCGGGGGGTGCGTGCGTGTGTGTGTGCGTGGGGAGCGCCGCGTGCGGCCCGCGCT
GCCCGGCGGCTGTGAGCGCTGCGGGCGCGGCGCGGGGCTTTGTGCGCTCCGCGTGTGCGCGAGGGGAGCG
CGGCCGGGGGCGGTGCCCCGCGGTGCGGGGGGGCTGCGAGGGGAACAAAGGCTGCGTGCGGGGTGTGTGC
GTGGGGGGGTGAGCAGGGGGTGTGGGCGCGGCGGTCGGGCTGTAACCCCCCCCTGCACCCCCCTCCCCGA
GTTGCTGAGCACGGCCCGGCTTCGGGTGCGGGGCTCCGTGCGGGGCGTGGCGCGGGGCTCGCCGTGCCGG
GCGGGGGGTGGCGGCAGGTGGGGGTGCCGGGCGGGGCGGGGCCGCCTCGGGCCGGGGAGGGCTCGGGGGA
GGGGCGCGGCGGCCCCGGAGCGCCGGCGGCTGTCGAGGCGCGGCGAGCCGCAGCCATTGCCTTTTATGGT
AATCGTGCGAGAGGGCGCAGGGACTTCCTTTGTCCCAAATCTGGCGGAGCCGAAATCTGGGAGGCGCCGC
CGCACCCCCTCTAGCGGGCGCGGGCGAAGCGGTGCGGCGCCGGCAGGAAGGAAATGGGCGGGGAGGGCCT
TCGTGCGTCGCCGCGCCGCCGTCCCCTTCTCCATCTCCAGCCTCGGGGCTGCCGCAGGGGGACGGCTGCC
TTCGGGGGGGACGGGGCAGGGCGGGGTTCGGCTTCTGGCGTGTGACCGGCGGCTCTAGAGCCTCTGCTAA
CCATGTTCATGCCTTCTTCTTTTTCCTACAGATCCTTAATTAATAATACGACTCACTATAGGGGCCGCCA
CCATGAGATCTCCTAAGAAAAAGAGGAAGGTGCAGGTGGATCTACGCACGCTCGGCTACAGTCAGCAGCA
GCAAGAGAAGATCAAACCGAAGGTGCGTTCGACAGTGGCGCAGCACCACGAGGCACTGGTGGGCCATGGG
TTTACACACGCGCACATCGTTGCGCTCAGCCAACACCCGGCAGCGTTAGGGACCGTCGCTGTCACGTATC
AGCACATAATCACGGCGTTGCCAGAGGCGACACACGAAGACATCGTTGGCGTCGGCAAACAGTGGTCCGG
CGCACGCGCCCTGGAGGCCTTGCTCACGGATGCGGGGGAGTTGAGAGGTCCGCCGTTACAGTTGGACACA
GGCCAACTTGTGAAGATTGCAAAACGTGGCGGCGTGACCGCAATGGAGGCAGTGCATGCATCGCGCAATG
CACTGACGGGTGCCCCCCTGAACCTGACCCCGGACCAAGTGGTGGCTATCGCCAGCAACGGTGGCGGCAA
GCAAGCGCTCGAAACGGTGCAGCGGCTGTTGCCGGTGCTGTGCCAGGACCATGGCCTGACTCCGGACCAA
GTGGTGGCTATCGCCAGCCACGATGGCGGCAAGCAAGCGCTCGAAACGGTGCAGCGGCTGTTGCCGGTGC
TGTGCCAGGACCATGGCCTGACCCCGGACCAAGTGGTGGCTATCGCCAGCAACATTGGCGGCAAGCAAGC
GCTCGAAACGGTGCAGCGGCTGTTGCCGGTGCTGTGCCAGGACCATGGCCTGACCCCGGACCAAGTGGTG
GCTATCGCCAGCAACGGTGGCGGCAAGCAAGCGCTCGAAACGGTGCAGCGGCTGTTGCCGGTGCTGTGCC
AGGACCATGGCCTGACTCCGGACCAAGTGGTGGCTATCGCCAGCCACGATGGCGGCAAGCAAGCGCTCGA
AACGGTGCAGCGGCTGTTGCCGGTGCTGTGCCAGGACCATGGCCTGACCCCGGACCAAGTGGTGGCTATC
GCCAGCAACGGTGGCGGCAAGCAAGCGCTCGAAACGGTGCAGCGGCTGTTGCCGGTGCTGTGCCAGGACC
ATGGCCTGACCCCGGACCAAGTGGTGGCTATCGCCAGCAACATTGGCGGCAAGCAAGCGCTCGAAACGGT
GCAGCGGCTGTTGCCGGTGCTGTGCCAGGACCATGGCCTGACCCCGGACCAAGTGGTGGCTATCGCCAGC
AACATTGGCGGCAAGCAAGCGCTCGAAACGGTGCAGCGGCTGTTGCCGGTGCTGTGCCAGGACCATGGCC
TGACTCCGGACCAAGTGGTGGCTATCGCCAGCCACGATGGCGGCAAGCAAGCGCTCGAAACGGTGCAGCG
GCTGTTGCCGGTGCTGTGCCAGGACCATGGCCTGACCCCGGACCAAGTGGTGGCTATCGCCAGCAACATT
GGCGGCAAGCAAGCGCTCGAAACGGTGCAGCGGCTGTTGCCGGTGCTGTGCCAGGACCATGGCCTGACCC
CGGACCAAGTGGTGGCTATCGCCAGCAACGGTGGCGGCAAGCAAGCGCTCGAAACGGTGCAGCGGCTGTT
GCCGGTGCTGTGCCAGGACCATGGCCTGACCCCGGACCAAGTGGTGGCTATCGCCAGCAATCACGGCGGC
AAGCAAGCGCTCGAAACGGTGCAGCGGCTGTTGCCGGTGCTGTGCCAGGACCATGGCCTGACCCCGGACC
AAGTGGTGGCTATCGCCAGCAACGGTGGCGGCAAGCAAGCGCTCGAAACGGTGCAGCGGCTGTTGCCGGT
GCTGTGCCAGGACCATGGCCTGACCCCGGACCAAGTGGTGGCTATCGCCAGCAACGGTGGCGGCAAGCAA
GCGCTCGAAACGGTGCAGCGGCTGTTGCCGGTGCTGTGCCAGGACCATGGCCTGACCCCGGACCAAGTGG
TGGCTATCGCCAGCCACGATGGCGGCAAGCAAGCGCTCGAAAGCATTGTGGCCCAGCTGAGCCGGCCTGA
TCCGGCGTTGGCCGCGTTGACCAACGACCACCTCGTCGCCTTGGCCTGCCTCGGCGGACGTCCTGCCATG
GATGCAGTGAAAAAGGGATTGCCGCACGCGCCGGAATTGATCAGAAGAGTCAATCGCCGTATTGGCGAAC
GCACGTCCCATCGCGTTGCGGGATCCACTGGAGGCGGAGGTGGCTCCGGCACCGCCTCCTCCATGGTGTC
TAAGGGCGAAGAGCTGATCAAGGAAAATATGCGTATGAAGGTGGTCATGGAAGGTTCGGTCAACGGCCAC
CAATTCAAATGCACAGGTGAAGGAGAAGGCAATCCGTACATGGGAACTCAAACCATGAGGATCAAAGTCA
TCGAGGGAGGACCCCTGCCATTTGCCTTTGACATTCTTGCCACGTCGTTCATGTATGGCAGCCGTACTTT
TATCAAGTACCCGAAAGGCATTCCTGATTTCTTTAAACAGTCCTTTCCTGAGGGTTTTACTTGGGAAAGA
GTTACGAGATACGAAGATGGTGGAGTCGTCACCGTCATGCAGGACACCAGCCTTGAGGATGGCTGTCTCG
TTTACCACGTCCAAGTCAGAGGGGTAAACTTTCCCTCCAATGGTCCCGTGATGCAGAAGAAGACCAAGGG
TTGGGAGCCTAATACAGAGATGATGTATCCAGCAGATGGTGGTCTGAGGGGATACACTCATATGGCACTG
AAAGTTGATGGTGGTGGCCATCTGTCTTGCTCTTTCGTAACAACTTACAGGTCAAAAAAGACCGTCGGGA
ACATCAAGATGCCCGGTATCCATGCCGTTGATCACCGCCTGGAAAGGTTAGAGGAAAGTGACAATGAAAT
GTTCGTAGTACAACGCGAACACGCAGTTGCCAAGTTCGCCGGGCTTGGTGGTGGGATGGACGAGCTGTAC
AAGTAAGAATTCTGTACATATGGGCACCAAAGAACCTGTAAACGTTATCTTTTTAAATTGAATGTGCACA
AATAAAAGTTTGGAAAAGAAAAAAAAAAAAAAAAAAAAAAAAAAAAAAAAAAAAAAAAAAAAAAAAAAAA
AAAAAAAAAAAAAAAAATACGCATCATACGCTGTGGCGTACCTCGAGTCTAGAGGGCCCTTCGAACAAAA
ACTCATCTCAGAAGAGGATCTGAATATGCATACCGGTCATCATCACCATCACCATTGAGTTTAAACCCGC
TGATCAGCCTCGACTGTGCCTTCTAGTTGCCAGCCATCTGTTGTTTGCCCCTCCCCCGTGCCTTCCTTGA
CCCTGGAAGGTGCCACTCCCACTGTCCTTTCCTAATAAAATGAGGAAATTGCATCGCATTGTCTGAGTAG
GTGTCATTCTATTCTGGGGGGTGGGGTGGGGCAGGACAGCAAGGGGGAGGATTGGGAAGACAATAGCAGG
CATGCTGGGGATGCGGTGGGCTCTATGGGCGGCCGCCACTGGCCGTCGTTTTACAACGTCGTGACTGGGA
AAACCCTGGCGTTACCCAACTTAATCGCCTTGCAGCACATCCCCCTTTCGCCAGCTGGCGTAATAGCGAA
GAGGCCCGCACCGATCGCCCTTCCCAACAGTTGCGCAGCCTGAATGGCGAATGGG
[124 nt withheld, positions 5446-5569]
C
[91 nt withheld, positions 5571-5661]
A
[49 nt withheld, positions 5663-5711]
CCTTTGACGTTGGAGTCCACGTTCTTT
[37 nt withheld, positions 5739-5775]
ACCCTATCTCGGTCTATTCTTTTGATTTATAAGGGATTTTGCCGATTTCGGCCTATTGGTTAAAAAATGA
GCTGATTTAACAAAAATTTAACGCGAATTTTAACAAAATATTAACGCTTACAATTTAGGTGGCACTTTTC
GGGGAAATGTGCGCGGAACCCCTATTTGTTTATTTTTCTAAATACATTCAAATATGTATCCGCTCATGAG
ACAATAACCCTGATAAATGCTTCAATAATATTGAAAAAGGAAGAGTATGAGTATTCAACATTTCCGTGTC
GCCCTTATTCCCTTTTTTGCGGCATTTTGCCTTCCTGTTTTTGCTCACCCAGAAACGCTGGTGAAAGTAA
AAGATGCTGAAGATCAGTTGGGTGCACGAGTGGGTTACATCGAACTGGATCTCAACAGCGGTAAGATCCT
TGAGAGTTTTCGCCCCGAAGAACGTTTTCCAATGATGAGCACTTTTAAAGTTCTGCTATGTGGCGCGGTA
TTATCCCGTATTGACGCCGGGCAAGAGCAACTCGGTCGCCGCATACACTATTCTCAGAATGACTTGGTTG
AGTACTCACCAGTCACAGAAAAGCATCTTACGGATGGCATGACAGTAAGAGAATTATGCAGTGCTGCCAT
AACCATGAGTGATAACACTGCGGCCAACTTACTTCTGACAACGATCGGAGGACCGAAGGAGCTAACCGCT
TTTTTGCACAACATGGGGGATCATGTAACTCGCCTTGATCGTTGGGAACCGGAGCTGAATGAAGCCATAC
CAAACGACGAGCGTGACACCACGATGCCTGTAGCAATGGCAACAACGTTGCGCAAACTATTAACTGGCGA
ACTACTTACTCTAGCTTCCCGGCAACAATTAATAGACTGGATGGAGGCGGATAAAGTTGCAGGACCACTT
CTGCGCTCGGCCCTTCCGGCTGGCTGGTTTATTGCTGATAAATCTGGAGCCGGTGAGCGTGGGTCTCGCG
GTATCATTGCAGCACTGGGGCCAGATGGTAAGCCCTCCCGTATCGTAGTTATCTACACGACGGGGAGTCA
GGCAACTATGGATGAACGAAATAGACAGATCGCTGAGATAGGTGCCTCACTGATTAAGCATTGGTAACTG
TCAGACCAAGTTTACTCATATATACTTTAGATTGATTTAAAACTTCATTTTTAATTTAAAAGGATCTAGG
TGAAGATCCTTTTTGATAATCTCATGACCAAAATCCCTTAACGTGAGTTTTCGTTCCACTGAGCGTCAGA
CCCCGTAGAAAAGATCAAAGGATCTTCTTGAGATCCTTTTTTTCTGCGCGTAATCTGCTGCTTGCAAACA
AAAAAACCACCGCTACCAGCGGTGGTTTGTTTGCCGGATCAAGAGCTACCAACTCTTTTTCCGAAGGTAA
CTGGCTTCAGCAGAGCGCAGATACCAAATACTGTCCTTCTAGTGTAGCCGTAGTTAGGCCACCACTTCAA
GAACTCTGTAGCACCGCCTACATACCTCGCTCTGCTAATCCTGTTACCAGTGGCTGCTGCCAGTGGCGAT
AAGTCGTGTCTTACCGGGTTGGACTCAAGACGATAGTTACCGGATAAGGCGCAGCGGTCGGGCTGAACGG
GGGGTTCGTGCACACAGCCCAGCTTGGAGCGAACGACCTACACCGAACTGAGATACCTACAGCGTGAGCT
ATGAGAAAGCGCCACGCTTCCCGAAGGGAGAAAGGCGGACAGGTATCCGGTAAGCGGCAGGGTCGGAACA
GGAGAGCGCACGAGGGAGCTTCCAGGGGGAAACGCCTGGTATCTTTATAGTCCTGTCGGGTTTCGCCACC
TCTGACTTGAGCGTCGATTTTTGTGATGCTCGTCAGGGGGGCGGAGCCTATGGAAAAACGCCAGCAACGC
GGCCTTTTTACGGTTCCTGGCCTTTTGCTGGCCTTTTGCTCACATGTTCTTTCCTGCGTTATCCCCTGAT
TCTGTGGATAACCGTATTACCGCCTTTGAGTGAGCTGATACCGCTCGCCGCAGCCGAACGACCGAGCGCA
GCGAGTCAGTGAGCGAGGAAGCGGAAGAGCGCCCAATACGCAAACCGCCTCTCCCCGCGCGTTGGCCGAT
TCATTAATGCAGCT
