>Addgene plasmid #47879 | pTALYM4SpMi-01 | addgene partial sequence | sequence record 72181 | TAL_F1 5'-ttggcgtcggcaaacagtgg-3'
ACGTGGCGGCGTGACCGCAATGGAGGCAGTGCATGCATCGCGCAATGCACTGACGGGTGCCCCCCTGAAC
CTGACCCCGGACCAAGTGGTGGCTATCGCCAGCAACGGTGGCGGCAAGCAAGCGCTCGAAACGGTGCAGC
GGCTGTTGCCGGTGCTGTGCCAGGACCATGGCCTGACTCCGGACCAAGTGGTGGCTATCGCCAGCCACGA
TGGCGGCAAGCAAGCGCTCGAAACGGTGCAGCGGCTGTTGCCGGTGCTGTGCCAGGACCATGGCCTGACC
CCGGACCAAGTGGTGGCTATCGCCAGCAACATTGGCGGCAAGCAAGCGCTCGAAACGGTGCAGCGGCTGT
TGCCGGTGCTGTGCCAGGACCATGGCCTGACCCCGGACCAAGTGGTGGCTATCGCCAGCAACGGTGGCGG
CAAGCAAGCGCTCGAAACGGTGCAGCGGCTGTTGCCGGTGCTGTGCCAGGACCATGGCCTGACTCCGGAC
CAAGTGGTGGCTATCGCCAGCCACGATGGCGGCAAGCAAGCGCTCGAAACGGTGCAGCGGCTGTTGCCGG
TGCTGTGCCAGGACCATGGCCTGACCCCGGACCAAGTGGTGGCTATCGCCAGC
