>Addgene plasmid #47879 | pTALYM4SpMi-01 | addgene partial sequence | sequence record 72261 | mRuby2-R 5'- tccctcgatgactttgatcc-3'
CTGTGCATTTGAATTGGTGGCCGTTGACCGAACCTTCCATGACCACCTTCATACGCATATTTTCCTTGAT
CAGCTCTTCGCCCTTAGACACCATGGAGGAGGCGGTGCCGGAGCCACCTCCGCCTCCAGTGGATCCCGCA
ACGCGATGGGACGTGCGTTCGCCAATACGGCGATTGACTCTTCTGATCAATTCCGGCGCGTGCGGCAATC
CCTTTTTCACTGCATCCATGGCAGGACGTCCGCCGAGGCAGGCCAAGGCGACGAGGTGGTCGTTGGTCAA
CGCGGCCAACGCCGGATCAGGCCGGCTCAGCTGGGCCACAATGCTTTCGAGCGCTTGCTTGCCGCCATCG
TGGCTGGCGATAGCCACCACTTGGTCCGGGGTCAGGCCATGGTCCTGGCACAGCACCGGCAACAGCCGCT
GCACCGTTTCGAGCGCTTGCTTGCCGCCACCGTTGCTGGCGATAGCCACCACTTGGTCCGGGGTCAGGCC
ATGGTCCTGGCACAGCACCGGCAACAGCCGCTGCACCGTTTCGAGCGCTTGCTTGCCGCCACCGTTGCTG
GCGATAGCCACCACTTGGTCCGGGGTCAGGCCATGGTCCTGGCACAGCACCGGCAACAGCCGCTGCACCG
TTTCGAGCGCTTGCTTGCCGCCGTGGTTGCTGGCGATAGCCACCACTTGGTCCGGGGTCAGGCCATGGTC
CTGGCACAGCACCGGCAACAGCCGCTGCACCGTT
