>Addgene plasmid #47879 | pTALYM4SpMi-01 | addgene partial sequence | sequence record 72269 | M13-F20 5'-TGTAAAACGACGGCCAGT-3'
GCCTGCTATTGTCTTCCCAATCCTCCCCCTTGCTGTCCTGCCCCACCCCACCCCCCAGAATAGAATGACA
CCTACTCAGACAATGCGATGCAATTTCCTCATTTTATTAGGAAAGGACAGTGGGAGTGGCACCTTCCAGG
GTCAAGGAAGGCACGGGGGAGGGGCAAACAACAGATGGCTGGCAACTAGAAGGCACAGTCGAGGCTGATC
AGCGGGTTTAAACTCAATGGTGATGGTGATGATGACCGGTATGCATATTCAGATCCTCTTCTGAGATGAG
TTTTTGTTCGAAGGGCCCTCTAGACTCGAGGTACGCCACAGCGTATGATGCGTATTTTTTTTTTTTTTTT
TTTTTTTTTTTTTTTTTTTTTTTTTTTTTTTTTTTTTTTTTTTTTTTTTT
