>Addgene plasmid #47879 | pTALYM4SpMi-01 | addgene partial sequence | sequence record 73558 | TAL-F2 5'-ccaacgaccacctcgtcgcc-3'
GGAGGTGGCTCCGGCACCGCCTCCTCCATGGTGTCTAAGGGCGAAGAGCTGATCAAGGAAAATATGCGTA
TGAAGGTGGTCATGGAAGGTTCGGTCAACGGCCACCAATTCAAATGCACAGGTGAAGGAGAAGGCAATCC
GTACATGGGAACTCAAACCATGAGGATCAAAGTCATCGAGGGAGGACCCCTGCCATTTGCCTTTGACATT
CTTGCCACGTCGTTCATGTATGGCAGCCGTACTTTTATCAAGTACCCGAAAGGCATTCCTGATTTCTTTA
AACAGTCCTTTCCTGAGGGTTTTACTTGGGAAAGAGTTACGAGATACGAAGATGGTGGAGTCGTCACCGT
CATGCAGGACACCAGCCTTGAGGATGGCTGTCTCGTTTACCACGTCCAAGTCAGAGGGGTAAACTTTCCC
TCCAATGGTCCCGTGATGCAGAAGAAGACCAAGGGTTGGGAGCCTAATACAGAGATGATGTATCCAGCAG
ATGGTGGTCTGAGGGGATACACTCATATGGCACTGAAAGTTGATGGTGGTGGCCATCTGTCTTGCTCTTT
CGTAACAACTTACAGGTCAAAAAAGACCGTCGGGAACATCAAGATGCCCGGTATCCATGCCGTTGATCAC
CGCCTGGAAAGGTTAGAGGAAAGTGACAATGAAATGTTCGTA
